>Addgene plasmid #210321 | pUdOanc-t | addgene full sequence | sequence record 439214 | Addgene NGS Result
TAGAAAAGATCAAAGGATCTTCTTGAGATCCTTTTTTTCTGCGCGTAATCTGCTGCTTGCAAACAAAAAA
ACCACCGCTACCAGCGGTGGTTTGTTTGCCGGATCAAGAGCTACCAACTCTTTTTCCGAAGGTAACTGGC
TTCAGCAGAGCGCAGATACCAAATACTGTTCTTCTAGTGTAGCCGTAGTTAGGCCACCACTTCAAGAACT
CTGTAGCACCGCCTACATACCTCGCTCTGCTAATCCTGTTACCAGTGGCTGCTGCCAGTGGCGATAAGTC
GTGTCTTACCGGGTTGGACTCAAGACGATAGTTACCGGATAAGGCGCAGCGGTCGGGCTGAACGGGGGGT
TCGTGCACACAGCCCAGCTTGGAGCGAACGACCTACACCGAACTGAGATACCTACAGCGTGAGCTATGAG
AAAGCGCCACGCTTCCCGAAGGGAGAAAGGCGGACAGGTATCCGGTAAGCGGCAGGGTCGGAACAGGAGA
GCGCACGAGGGAGCTTCCAGGGGGAAACGCCTGGTATCTTTATAGTCCTGTCGGGTTTCGCCACCTCTGA
CTTGAGCGTCGATTTTTGTGATGCTCGTCAGGGGGGCGGAGCCTATGGAAAAACGCCAGCAACGCGGCCC
AGGAAACAGCTATGACCATGCCCGGGTAAGTGACTAGCGGAAACACAGAAAAAAGCCCGCACCTGACAGT
GCGGCCTTTTTTCGTTTTGGTCCTAAGCTTAACTGGCCGTCGTTTTACACTGTTGACAATTAATCATCGG
CATAGTATATCGGCATAGTATAATACGACAAGGTGAGGAACTAAACCATGGGTCAAAGTAGCGATGAAGC
CAACGCTCCCGTTGCAGGGCAGTTTGCGCTTCCCCTGAGTGCCACCTTTGGCTTAGGGGATCGCGTACGC
AAGAAATCTGGTGCCGCTTGGCAGGGTCAAGTCGTCGGTTGGTATTGCACAAAACTCACTCCTGAAGGCT
ATGCGGTCGAGTCCGAATCCCACCCAGGCTCAGTGCAAATTTATCCTGTGGCTGCACTTGAACGTGTGGC
CTAATAATACGACTCACTATAGGGTAACTAATTGAGGCGCGCCTACCACCGTCAAAAAAAACGGCGCTTT
TTAGCGCCGTTTTTATTTTTCAACCTTCCTAGGTAAGTGACCCTTTAGTGAGGGTTAATT
