>Addgene plasmid #210321 | pUdOanc-t | analyzer sequence | sequence record 416312
TAGAAAAGATCAAAGGATCTTCTTGAGATCCTTTTTTTCTGCGCGTAATCTGCTGCTTGCAAACAAAAAA
ACCACCGCTACCAGCGGTGGTTTGTTTGCCGGATCAAGAGCTACCAACTCTTTTTCCGAAGGTAACTGGC
TTCAGCAGAGCGCAGATACCAAATACTGTTCTTCTAGTGTAGCCGTAGTTAGGCCACCACTTCAAGAACT
CTGTAGCACCGCCTACATACCTCGCTCTGCTAATCCTGTTACCAGTGGCTGCTGCCAGTGGCGATAAGTC
GTGTCTTACCGGGTTGGACTCAAGACGATAGTTACCGGATAAGGCGCAGCGGTCGGGCTGAACGGGGGGT
TCGTGCACACAGCCCAGCTTGGAGCGAACGACCTACACCGAACTGAGATACCTACAGCGTGAGCTATGAG
AAAGCGCCACGCTTCCCGAAGGGAGAAAGGCGGACAGGTATCCGGTAAGCGGCAGGGTCGGAACAGGAGA
GCGCACGAGGGAGCTTCCAGGGGGAAACGCCTGGTATCTTTATAGTCCTGTCGGGTTTCGCCACCTCTGA
CTTGAGCGTCGATTTTTGTGATGCTCGTCAGGGGGGCGGAGCCTATGGAAAAACGCCAGCAACGCGGCCC
AGGAAACAGCTATGACCATGCCCGGGTAAGTGACTAGCGGAAACACAGAAAAAAGCCCGCACCTGACAGT
GCGGGCTTTTTTCGTTTTGGTCCTAAGCTTAACTGGCCGTCGTTTTACACTGTTGACAATTAATCATCGG
CATAGTATATCGGCATAGTATAATACGACAAGGTGAGGAACTAAACCATGGGTCAAAGTAGCGATGAAGC
CAACGCTCCCGTTGCAGGGCAGTTTGCGCTTCCCCTGAGTGCCACCTTTGGCTTAGGGGATCGCGTACGC
AAGAAATCTGGTGCCGCTTGGCAGGGTCAAGTCGTCGGTTGGTATTGCACAAAACTCACTCCTGAAGGCT
ATGCGGTCGAGTCCGAATCCCACCCAGGCTCAGTGCAAATTTATCCTGTGGCTGCACTTGAACGTGTGGC
CTAATAATACGACTCACTATAGGGTAACTAATTGAGGCGCGCCTACCACCGTCAAAAAAAACGGCGCTTT
TTAGCGCCGTTTTTATTTTTCAACCTTCCTAGGTAAGTGACCCTTTAGTGAGGGTTAATT
