[The description below was written by a language model from this plasmid's Addgene catalogue record.]
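Description:
pUdOanc-t is an empty bacterial expression backbone from the pUdO family of deliberately compact plasmids. It is derived from pUdO1t, a vector listed at only about 1.2 kb, and differs from that parent in carrying a shortened multiple cloning site. The plasmid is maintained at high copy number in standard E. coli cloning strains such as DH5alpha, and selection is by trimethoprim resistance. Such resistance is typically conferred by a drug-insensitive dihydrofolate reductase gene, whose short coding sequence suits a minimal plasmid, although the record does not name the specific marker. The record also does not state which origin of replication is responsible for the high copy number.

No insert is present, and the catalogue entry does not describe a promoter, ribosome binding site, terminator, tags or reporters, so it is unclear which expression elements the backbone itself supplies and which must be brought in with the cloned fragment. No feature table accompanies the record to resolve this. Gibson assembly is the cloning method listed. Based on the stated purpose, pUdOanc-t serves as a small, high-copy chassis into which genes or expression cassettes can be assembled for expression in bacteria. Its very small size leaves most of the final construct's length available for cargo, and trimethoprim selection may make it compatible with plasmids carrying more common markers such as ampicillin or kanamycin resistance.
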