Addgene plasmid #210321: pUdOanc-t
Purpose: (Empty Backbone) high-copy plasmid for bacterial expression
Depositing lab: François-Xavier Campbell-Valois. Depositing organization: University of Ottawa. Publication: pUdOs: Concise Plasmids for Bacterial and Mammalian Cells. Manigat FO, Connell LB, Stewart BN, LePabic AR, Tessier CJG, Emlaw JR, Calvert ND, Rossl A, Shuhendler AJ, daCosta CJB, Campbell-Valois FX. ACS Synth Biol. 2024 Jan 18. doi: 10.1021/acssynbio.3c00408. PubMed 38235654.
Backbone
  Vector backbone: pUdO1t
  Backbone manufacturer: Host-Microbe Interactions lab
  Backbone size (bp): 1180
  Modifications to backbone: shorter MCS
  Vector type: Bacterial Expression
Growth in bacteria
  Bacterial resistance: Trimethoprim, 50 μg/mL
  Growth temperature: 37°C
  Growth strain: DH5alpha
  Copy number: High Copy
Gene/Insert
  Cloning method: Gibson Cloning
Terms and licenses: Academic/Nonprofit Terms; Industry Terms: Not Available to Industry
How to cite: pUdOanc-t was a gift from François-Xavier Campbell-Valois (Addgene plasmid # 210321 ; http://n2t.net/addgene:210321 ; RRID:Addgene_210321)
